Addgene plasmid #25950: cp193g7
Depositing lab: Robert Campbell. Depositing organization: University of Alberta. Publication: Circularly permuted monomeric red fluorescent proteins with new termini in the beta-sheet. Carlson HJ, Cotton DW, Campbell RE. Protein Sci. 2010 Aug;19(8):1490-9. doi: 10.1002/pro.428. PubMed 20521333.
Backbone
  Vector backbone: pBad/HisB
  Backbone size w/o insert (bp): 4100
  Vector type: Bacterial Expression
Growth in bacteria
  Bacterial resistance: Ampicillin, 100 μg/mL
  Growth temperature: 37°C
  Growth strain: DH5alpha
  Copy number: Unknown
Gene/Insert
  Gene/Insert name: cp193g7 (alt name: cp193)
  Species: D. Striata
  Insert size (bp): 700
  Tag / fusion protein: His (N terminal on backbone)
  Cloning method: Restriction Enzyme; 5′ cloning site XhoI (unknown if destroyed); 3′ cloning site HindIII (unknown if destroyed)
  Sequencing primers: 5′ RECA1
Terms and licenses: Academic/Nonprofit Terms; Industry Terms: Not Available to Industry
How to cite: cp193g7 was a gift from Robert Campbell (Addgene plasmid # 25950 ; http://n2t.net/addgene:25950 ; RRID:Addgene_25950)
