[The description below was written by a language model from this plasmid's Addgene catalogue record.]
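Description:
cp193g7 is a bacterial expression plasmid built on the pBad/HisB backbone (about 4.1 kb without insert) and carrying an insert of roughly 700 bp cloned between XhoI and HindIII sites. It is selected in E. coli with ampicillin; the record lists the copy number as unknown and provides no feature table, so the origin of replication and promoter are not explicitly stated. pBAD/His-series vectors generally drive expression from the arabinose-inducible araBAD promoter under control of AraC, which allows tunable, tightly regulated protein production in bacteria, and this is presumably the arrangement here.

The insert, cp193g7 (also called cp193), encodes a circularly permuted monomeric red fluorescent protein, with the source species recorded as D. striata, consistent with the Discosoma-derived family of red fluorescent proteins. In a circular permutant, the original N- and C-termini are joined by a linker and new termini are opened elsewhere in the polypeptide. The associated work concerns variants whose new termini lie within the beta-sheet of the barrel, and the name suggests a permutation site near residue 193, although the record does not say this explicitly or explain the "g7" suffix. The protein is expressed with an N-terminal His tag supplied by the backbone, enabling purification by immobilized metal affinity chromatography.

The construct is suited to producing and purifying the permuted red fluorescent protein in E. coli for spectroscopic characterisation. It can also serve as a template for further engineering, since circularly permuted fluorescent proteins are common scaffolds for biosensor design and for fusions with altered topology.
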