>Addgene plasmid #25950 | cp193g7 | depositor partial sequence | sequence record 12171 | Author sequence
CTCGAGGGCCTACAACGTCGACATCAAGTTGGACATCACCTCACACAACGAGGACTACACCATCGTGGAA
CAGTACGAACGCGCCGAGGTCCGCCACTCCACCGGCGGCATGGACGAGCTGTACAAGGGCGGTACCGGCG
GCTCCATGGTGAGCAAGGGCGTGGAGGATAACATGGCCTTCATCAAGGAGTTCATGCGCTTCAAGGTGCA
CATGGAGGGCTCCGTCAACGGCCACGAGTTCGAGATCGAGGGCGAGGGCGAGGGCCGCCCCTACGAGGGC
ACCCAGACCGCCAAGCTGAAGGTGACCAAGGGTGGCCCCCTGCCCTTCGCCTGGGACATCCTGTCCCCTC
AGCTCATGTACGGCTCCAAGGCCTACGTGAAGCACCCCGCCGACATCCCCGACTACTGGAAGCTGTCCTT
CCCCGAGGGCTTCAAGTGGGAGCGCGTGATGAACTTCGAGGACGGAGGCGTGGTGACCGTGACCCAGGAC
TCCTCCCTGCAGGACGGCGAGTTCATCTACAAGGTGAAGCTGCGCGGCACCAACTTCCCCTCCGACGGCC
CCGTAATGCAGAAGAAGACCATGGGCTGGGAGGCCTCCTCCGAGCGGATGTACCCCGAGGACGGCGCTCT
GAAGGGCGAGATCAAGCAGAGGCTGAAGCTGAAGGACGGCGGCCACTACGACGCTGAGGTCAAGACCACC
TACAAGGCCAAGAAGCCCGTGCAGCTGCCCGGCGCTTACAACTGATAAGGC
