>Addgene plasmid #25950 | cp193g7 | addgene partial sequence | sequence record 32046 | 25950 with pBAD-F
TTTTTATCGCAACTCTCTACTGTTTCTCCATACCCGTTTTTTGGGCTAACAGGAGGAATTAACCATGGGG
GGTTCTCATCATCATCATCATCATGGTATGGCTAGCATGACTGGTGGACAGCAAATGGGTCGGGATCTGT
ACGACGATGACGATAAGGATCCGAGCTCGAGGGCCTACAACGTCGACATCAAGTTGGACATCACCTCACA
CAACGAGGACTACACCATCGTGGAACAGTACGAACGCGCCGAGGTCCGCCACTCCACCGGCGGCATGGAC
GAGCTGTACAAGGGCGGTACCGGCGGCTCCATGGTGAGCAAGGGCGTGGAGGATAACATGGCCTTCATCA
AGGAGTTCATGCGCTTCAAGGTGCACATGGAGGGCTCCGTCAACGGCCACGAGTTCGAGATCGAGGGCGA
GGGCGAGGGCCGCCCCTACGAGGGCACCCAGACCGCCAAGCTGAAGGTGACCAAGGGTGGCCCCCTGCCC
TTCGCCTGGGACATCCTGTCCCCTCAGCTCATGTACGGCTCCAAGGCCTACGTGAAGCACCCCGCCGACA
TCCCCGACTACTGGAAGCTGTCCTTCCCCGAGGGCTTCAAGTGGGAGCGCGTGATGAACTTCGAGGACGG
AGGCGTGGTGACCGTGACCCAGGACTCCTCCCTGCAGGACGGCGAGTTCATCTACAAGGTGAAGCTGCGC
GGCACCAACTTCCCCTCCGACGGCCCCGTAATGCAGAAGAAGACCATGGGCTGGGAGGCCTCCTCCGAGC
GGATGTACCCCGAGGACGGCGCTCTGAAGGGCGAGATCAAGCAGAGGCTGAAGCTGAAGGACGGCGGCCA
CTACGACGCTGAGGTCAAGACCACCTACA
